>Addgene plasmid #103942 | APBA1_PDZ_1 | addgene full sequence | sequence record 200271 | Addgene NGS Result
TTGACAATTAATCATCGGCTCGTATAATGTGTGGAATTGTGAGCGGATAACAATTTCACACAGGAAACAG
TATTCATGTCCCCTATACTAGGTTATTGGAAAATTAAGGGCCTTGTGCAACCCACTCGACTTCTTTTGGA
ATATCTTGAAGAAAAATATGAAGAGCATTTGTATGAGCGCGATGAAGGTGATAAATGGCGAAACAAAAAG
TTTGAATTGGGTTTGGAGTTTCCCAATCTTCCTTATTATATTGATGGTGATGTTAAATTAACACAGTCTA
TGGCCATCATACGTTATATAGCTGACAAGCACAACATGTTGGGTGGTTGTCCAAAAGAGCGTGCAGAGAT
TTCAATGCTTGAAGGAGCGGTTTTGGATATTAGATACGGTGTTTCGAGAATTGCATATAGTAAAGACTTT
GAAACTCTCAAAGTTGATTTTCTTAGCAAGCTACCTGAAATGCTGAAAATGTTCGAAGATCGTTTATGTC
ATAAAACATATTTAAATGGTGATCATGTAACCCATCCTGACTTCATGTTGTATGACGCTCTTGATGTTGT
TTTATACATGGACCCAATGTGCCTGGATGCGTTCCCAAAATTAGTTTGTTTTAAAAAACGTATTGAAGCT
ATCCCACAAATTGATAAGTACTTGAAATCCAGCAAGTATATAGCATGGCCTTTGCAGGGCTGGCAAGCCA
CGTTTGGTGGTGGCGACCATCCTCCAAAATCGGATCTGGAAGTTCTGTTCCAGGGGCCCCTGGGATCTCT
GCTCAATACCCAGGACATGTACAACGATGACCTGATCCACTTCTCCAAGTCGGAAAACTGTAAAGATGTT
TTCATAGAGAAGCAGAAAGGAGAAATCCTAGGTGTGGTGATTGTGGAGTCTGGCTGGGGATCCATCCTCC
CCACCGTGATCATTGCCAACATGATGCATGGTGGCCCTGCGGAGAAATCTGGGAAGCTGAATATCGGTGA
CCAGATCATGTCCATTAATGGCACCAGCCTGGTGGGCCTGCCTCTGTCCACCTGCCAGAGCATTATTAAG
GGCTTAAAGAATCAGTCCCGAGTCAAGCTGAATATCGTGAGATGTCCTCCGGTGACCACCGTGTTATGAG
TCGACTCGAGCGGCCGCATCGTGACTGACTGACGATCTGCCTCGCGCGTTTCGGTGATGACGGTGAAAAC
CTCTGACACATGCAGCTCCCGGAGACGGTCACAGCTTGTCTGTAAGCGGATGCCGGGAGCAGACAAGCCC
GTCAGGGCGCGTCAGCGGGTGTTGGCGGGTGTCGGGGCGCAGCCATGACCCAGTCACGTAGCGATAGCGG
AGTGTATAATTCTTGAAGACGAAAGGGCCTCGTGATACGCCTATTTTTATAGGTTAATGTCATGATAATA
ATGGTTTCTTAGACGTCAGGTGGCACTTTTCGGGGAAATGTGCGCGGAACCCCTATTTGTTTATTTTTCT
AAATACATTCAAATATGTATCCGCTCATGAGACAATAACCCTGATAAATGCTTCAATAATATTGAAAAAG
GAAGAGTATGAGTATTCAACATTTCCGTGTCGCCCTTATTCCCTTTTTTGCGGCATTTTGCCTTCCTGTT
TTTGCTCACCCAGAAACGCTGGTGAAAGTAAAAGATGCTGAAGATCAGTTGGGTGCACGAGTGGGTTACA
TCGAACTGGATCTCAACAGCGGTAAGATCCTTGAGAGTTTTCGCCCCGAAGAACGTTTTCCAATGATGAG
CACTTTTAAAGTTCTGCTATGTGGCGCGGTATTATCCCGTGTTGACGCCGGGCAAGAGCAACTCGGTCGC
CGCATACACTATTCTCAGAATGACTTGGTTGAGTACTCACCAGTCACAGAAAAGCATCTTACGGATGGCA
TGACAGTAAGAGAATTATGCAGTGCTGCCATAACCATGAGTGATAACACTGCGGCCAACTTACTTCTGAC
AACGATCGGAGGACCGAAGGAGCTAACCGCTTTTTTGCACAACATGGGGGATCATGTAACTCGCCTTGAT
CGTTGGGAACCGGAGCTGAATGAAGCCATACCAAACGACGAGCGTGACACCACGATGCCTGCAGCAATGG
CAACAACGTTGCGCAAACTATTAACTGGCGAACTACTTACTCTAGCTTCCCGGCAACAATTAATAGACTG
GATGGAGGCGGATAAAGTTGCAGGACCACTTCTGCGCTCGGCCCTTCCGGCTGGCTGGTTTATTGCTGAT
AAATCTGGAGCCGGTGAGCGTGGGTCTCGCGGTATCATTGCAGCACTGGGGCCAGATGGTAAGCCCTCCC
GTATCGTAGTTATCTACACGACGGGGAGTCAGGCAACTATGGATGAACGAAATAGACAGATCGCTGAGAT
AGGTGCCTCACTGATTAAGCATTGGTAACTGTCAGACCAAGTTTACTCATATATACTTTAGATTGATTTA
AAACTTCATTTTTAATTTAAAAGGATCTAGGTGAAGATCCTTTTTGATAATCTCATGACCAAAATCCCTT
AACGTGAGTTTTCGTTCCACTGAGCGTCAGACCCCGTAGAAAAGATCAAAGGATCTTCTTGAGATCCTTT
TTTTCTGCGCGTAATCTGCTGCTTGCAAACAAAAAAACCACCGCTACCAGCGGTGGTTTGTTTGCCGGAT
CAAGAGCTACCAACTCTTTTTCCGAAGGTAACTGGCTTCAGCAGAGCGCAGATACCAAATACTGTCCTTC
TAGTGTAGCCGTAGTTAGGCCACCACTTCAAGAACTCTGTAGCACCGCCTACATACCTCGCTCTGCTAAT
CCTGTTACCAGTGGCTGCTGCCAGTGGCGATAAGTCGTGTCTTACCGGGTTGGACTCAAGACGATAGTTA
CCGGATAAGGCGCAGCGGTCGGGCTGAACGGGGGGTTCGTGCACACAGCCCAGCTTGGAGCGAACGACCT
ACACCGAACTGAGATACCTACAGCGTGAGCTATGAGAAAGCGCCACGCTTCCCGAAGGGAGAAAGGCGGA
CAGGTATCCGGTAAGCGGCAGGGTCGGAACAGGAGAGCGCACGAGGGAGCTTCCAGGGGGAAACGCCTGG
TATCTTTATAGTCCTGTCGGGTTTCGCCACCTCTGACTTGAGCGTCGATTTTTGTGATGCTCGTCAGGGG
GGCGGAGCCTATGGAAAAACGCCAGCAACGCGGCCTTTTTACGGTTCCTGGCCTTTTGCTGGCCTTTTGC
TCACATGTTCTTTCCTGCGTTATCCCCTGATTCTGTGGATAACCGTATTACCGCCTTTGAGTGAGCTGAT
ACCGCTCGCCGCAGCCGAACGACCGAGCGCAGCGAGTCAGTGAGCGAGGAAGCGGAAGAGCGCCTGATGC
GGTATTTTCTCCTTACGCATCTGTGCGGTATTTCACACCGCATAAATTCCGACACCATCGAATGGCGCAA
AACCTTTCGCGGTATGGCATGATAGCGCCCGGAAGAGAGTCAATTCAGGGTGGTGAATGTGAAACCAGTA
ACGTTATACGATGTCGCAGAGTATGCCGGTGTCTCTTATCAGACCGTTTCCCGCGTGGTGAACCAGGCCA
GCCACGTTTCTGCGAAAACGCGGGAAAAAGTGGAAGCGGCGATGGCGGAGCTGAATTACATTCCCAACCG
CGTGGCACAACAACTGGCGGGCAAACAGTCGTTGCTGATTGGCGTTGCCACCTCCAGTCTGGCCCTGCAC
GCGCCGTCGCAAATTGTCGCGGCGATTAAATCTCGCGCCGATCAACTGGGTGCCAGCGTGGTGGTGTCGA
TGGTAGAACGAAGCGGCGTCGAAGCCTGTAAAGCGGCGGTGCACAATCTTCTCGCGCAACGCGTCAGTGG
GCTGATCATTAACTATCCGCTGGATGACCAGGATGCCATTGCTGTGGAAGCTGCCTGCACTAATGTTCCG
GCGTTATTTCTTGATGTCTCTGACCAGACACCCATCAACAGTATTATTTTCTCCCATGAAGACGGTACGC
GACTGGGCGTGGAGCATCTGGTCGCATTGGGTCACCAGCAAATCGCGCTGTTAGCGGGCCCATTAAGTTC
TGTCTCGGCGCGTCTGCGTCTGGCTGGCTGGCATAAATATCTCACTCGCAATCAAATTCAGCCGATAGCG
GAACGGGAAGGCGACTGGAGTGCCATGTCCGGTTTTCAACAAACCATGCAAATGCTGAATGAGGGCATCG
TTCCCACTGCGATGCTGGTTGCCAACGATCAGATGGCGCTGGGCGCAATGCGCGCCATTACCGAGTCCGG
GCTGCGCGTTGGTGCGGATATCTCGGTAGTGGGATACGACGATACCGAAGACAGCTCATGTTATATCCCG
CCGTTAACCACCATCAAACAGGATTTTCGCCTGCTGGGGCAAACCAGCGTGGACCGCTTGCTGCAACTCT
CTCAGGGCCAGGCGGTGAAGGGCAATCAGCTGTTGCCCGTCTCACTGGTGAAAAGAAAAACCACGCTAGC
GCCCAATACGCAAACCGCCTCTCCCCGCGCGTTGGCCGATTCATTAATGCAGCTGGCACGACAGGTTTCC
CGACTGGAAAGCGGGCAGTGAGCGCAACGCAATTAATGTAAGTTAGCTCACTCATTAGGCACCCCAGGCT
TTACACTTTATGCTTCCGGCTCGTATGTTGTGTGGAATTGTGAGCGGATAACAATTTCACACAGGAAACA
GCTATGACCATGATTACGGATTCACTGGCCGTCGTTTTACAACGTCGTGACTGGGAAAACCCTGGCGTTA
CCCAACTTAATCGCCTTGCAGCACATCCCCCTTTCGCCAGCTGGCGTAATAGCGAAGAGGCCCGCACCGA
TCGCCCTTCCCAACAGTTGCGCAGCCTGAATGGCGAATGGCGCTTTGCCTGGTTTCCGGCACCAGAAGCG
GTGCCGGAAAGCTGGCTGGAGTGCGATCTTCCTGAGGCCGATACTGTCGTCGTCCCCTCAAACTGGCAGA
TGCACGGTTACGATGCGCCCATCTACACCAACGTGACCTATCCCATTACGGTCAATCCGCCGTTTGTTCC
CACGGAGAATCCGACGGGTTGTTACTCGCTCACATTTAATGTTGATGAAAGCTGGCTACAGGAAGGCCAG
ACGCGAATTATTTTTGATGGCGTTGGAATTAGCTTATCGACTGCACGGTGCACCAATGCTTCTGGCGTCA
GGCAGCCATCGGAAGCTGTGGTATGGCTGTGCAGGTCGTAAATCACTGCATAATTCGTGTCGCTCAAGGC
GCACTCCCGTTCTGGATAATGTTTTTTGCGCCGACATCATAACGGTTCTGGCAAATATTCTGAAATGAGC
TG
Features (pLannotate 1.2.2; 17 found; start..end, strand, type, name):
      1..29      +  promoter       tac promoter: strong E. coli promoter; hybrid between the trp and lac UV5 promoters
     37..53      +  protein_bind   lac operator: The lac repressor binds to the lac operator to inhibit transcription in E. coli. This inhibition can be relieved by adding lactose or isopropyl-β-D-thiogalactopyranoside (IPTG). lac repressor encoded by lacI
     76..729     +  CDS            GST26_SCHJA: Experimental evidence at protein level: Swiss-Prot protein existence level 1. GST isoenzymes appear to play a central role in the parasite detoxification system. Other functions are also suspected including a role in increasing the solubility of haematin in the parasite gut. From Schistosoma japonicum (Blood fluke).
    739..1116    +  CDS            APBA1 (fragment): APBA1_HUMAN - Also known as MINT1, X11. Experimental evidence at protein level: Swiss-Prot protein existence level 1. Putative function in synaptic vesicle exocytosis by binding to Munc18-1, an essential component of the synaptic vesicle exocytotic machinery. May modulate processing of the amyloid-beta precursor protein (APP) and hence formation of APP-beta. Component of the LIN-10- LIN-2-LIN-7 complex, which associates with the motor protein KIF17 to transport vesicles containing N-methyl-D-aspartate (NMDA) receptor subunit NR2B along microtubules (By similarity). From Homo sapiens (Human).
   1157..1196    +  CDS            rop (fragment): Rop protein, which maintains plasmids at low copy number; rop
   1298..1338    +  misc_feature   bom (fragment): basis of mobility region from pBR322
   1443..1547    +  promoter       AmpR promoter: bla
   1548..2408    +  CDS            AmpR: β-lactamase; bla; confers resistance to ampicillin, carbenicillin, and related antibiotics
   2579..3167    +  rep_origin     ori: high-copy-number ColE1/pMB1/pBR322/pUC origin of replication
   3353..3404    -  misc_feature   bom (fragment): basis of mobility region from pBR322
   3411..3488    +  promoter       lacI promoter: lacI
   3489..4571    +  CDS            lacI: lac repressor; lacI; The lac repressor binds to the lac operator to inhibit transcription in E. coli. This inhibition can be relieved by adding lactose or isopropyl-β-D-thiogalactopyranoside (IPTG).
   4584..4605    +  protein_bind   CAP binding site: CAP binding activates transcription in the presence of cAMP. E. coli catabolite activator protein
   4620..4650    +  promoter       lac promoter: promoter for the E. coli lac operon
   4658..4674    +  protein_bind   lac operator: The lac repressor binds to the lac operator to inhibit transcription in E. coli. This inhibition can be relieved by adding lactose or isopropyl-β-D-thiogalactopyranoside (IPTG). lac repressor encoded by lacI
   4694..4867    +  CDS            lacZα: LacZα fragment of β-galactosidase; lacZ fragment
   5131..5247    -  CDS            yciV (fragment): RNAAM_ECOLI - Also known as trpH From Escherichia coli (strain K12).
