[The description below was written by a language model from this plasmid's Addgene catalogue record and pLannotate feature annotations shown in this document.]
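Description:
APBA1_PDZ_1 is a bacterial expression plasmid built on the pGEX-6P-1 backbone for producing the first PDZ domain of human APBA1 (also known as MINT1 or X11α) as a glutathione S-transferase fusion in E. coli. The sequenced record is 5,322 nt. It replicates from a ColE1/pMB1-type origin and is selected with ampicillin through the β-lactamase gene and its own promoter. Small fragments of rop and of the pBR322 bom region are also annotated, as are a lac promoter/operator with a lacZα fragment and a short piece of E. coli yciV. These appear to be backbone remnants and not functional parts of the expression unit.

The expression cassette begins with the strong hybrid tac promoter followed by a lac operator, which drives the Schistosoma japonicum GST coding sequence. An APBA1 fragment of roughly 380 bp starts only a few bases after the end of the GST annotation, which is consistent with an in-frame N-terminal GST fusion. That short gap leaves little room for a linker, and no protease cleavage site is annotated between GST and the insert, so whether the tag can be removed cannot be determined from the record. The plasmid also carries lacI with its promoter. The lac repressor it supplies keeps the tac promoter off until transcription is induced with IPTG. The restriction sites used for cloning are not recorded.

The stated purpose is expression and purification of the isolated PDZ1 domain, with GST serving as an affinity handle for capture on glutathione resin. The construct comes from a study mapping binding specificities across the PDZ domain family, so it is probably one of a series of similar domain clones.
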