Addgene plasmid #103942: APBA1_PDZ_1
Purpose: Protein expression and purification of APBA1 PDZ1 domain
Depositing lab: Sachdev Sidhu. Depositing organization: University of Toronto. Publication: A specificity map for the PDZ domain family. Tonikian R, Zhang Y, Sazinsky SL, Currell B, Yeh JH, Reva B, Held HA, Appleton BA, Evangelista M, Wu Y, Xin X, Chan AC, Seshagiri S, Lasky LA, Sander C, Boone C, Bader GD, Sidhu SS. PLoS Biol. 2008 Sep 30;6(9):e239. doi: 10.1371/journal.pbio.0060239. PubMed 18828675.
Backbone
  Vector backbone: pGEX-6P-1
  Backbone size w/o insert (bp): 4984
  Vector type: Bacterial Expression
Growth in bacteria
  Bacterial resistance: Ampicillin, 100 μg/mL
  Growth temperature: 37°C
  Growth strain: DH5alpha
  Copy number: Unknown
Gene/Insert
  Gene/Insert name: APBA1 (alt name: APBA1 PDZ1)
  Species: H. sapiens (human)
  Entrez Gene: APBA1 (a.k.a. D9S411E, LIN10, MINT1, X11, X11A, X11ALPHA)
  Promoter: tac
  Tag / fusion protein: GST (N terminal on backbone)
  Cloning method: Restriction Enzyme; 5′ cloning site unknown (unknown if destroyed); 3′ cloning site unknown (unknown if destroyed)
  Sequencing primers: 5′ pGEX Fwd
Terms and licenses: Academic/Nonprofit Terms; Industry Terms: Not Available to Industry
How to cite: APBA1_PDZ_1 was a gift from Sachdev Sidhu (Addgene plasmid # 103942 ; http://n2t.net/addgene:103942 ; RRID:Addgene_103942)
